>Addgene plasmid #31061 | Neurofascin-186-HA | addgene partial sequence | sequence record 44231 | SV40pA-R 5'-GAAATTTGTGATGCTATTGC-3'
CAACAACAATTGCATTCATTTTATGTTTCAGGTTCAGGGGGAGGTGTGGGAGGTTTTTTAAAGCAAGTAA
AACCTCTACAAATGTGGTATGGCTGATTATGATCTAGAGTCGCGGCCGCTCTAGAACTAGTGGATCCCCC
GGGCTGCAGGAATTCCGGCATGAATGAGAATATTGTAAGCAATAGAAAGAAGTGAGTGTGAGCCGAGATC
CAGGGTGGCCATTGTGGTGGGACGCTCAGGGTGGCCGTGAGACAGGGCAAGGGACTAGGGCTCCCTCCAA
TGAGCGTTAACTTCAGCTTTCCCATCTAATGGCACCCAAGGGTAATGGGGCATCACTAGGAGGGGGTGTG
GGTAGCTGGGTGGTCACTGGTCCTCACAGCTTGGCAGACCCCCATGTTGTACCCTTGTCCCTGAAGGTGG
TTGTGGCTTGGTGGCAGGTCTGCAGTGGCTTCCTCTCCCCTCTCCCCTCCTACTTGCAAAGTAGTGCTGT
GCCTGGGATGCTCCATCAGGCCAGGGAATAGATGGCATTGACTGGAGATGTGGCCTCTGAGCTCTCATTG
CCCTCGGTCTCCTCCTTGTCCTTTCTGACAGTGTACTGGCCAATAAAGGAGCCATCTTCGTTGAACTGGC
CCTCGCCACCCTCGCCGTAGTCCACTAGGCTGTCGTCACTCTCCTGCTGCTTGATGGTGCCGTCCAGAGA
TGTCTGGCTGCCCTGCAGGGGCTTGTTGTCCTCGTCACTGTAGTCAAATGAACCATCTTCTTCTTTGGGG
TCTTCAGGGC
