>Addgene plasmid #31061 | Neurofascin-186-HA | addgene partial sequence | sequence record 44235 | CMV-F 5'-CGCAAATGGGCGGTAGGCGTG-3'
GAACCGTCAGATCCGCTAGCGCTACCGGACTCAGATCTCGAGCTCAAGCTTGATATCGAATTCCGGGCGG
CGGCTGGCGGCGAGAGCTGCTGCAGGGGACGCGGGCGAAGTGGCGGCGCCGGGAGCAGACATCTGGGACT
GCGCCCAGGGCTGGAGCTGGAGCTCCTGGAGGTAAGGTTGACTGACTTATGTGCGATTTGGGAGCCTGGA
GTTTTCTTGCCCTCTGCCGCTGCCGTCAACCGGAGCAGAGCCTCCGCTGGTGTTGCGAAAAGCAGGCCGA
ATGAGGCAGAGAAGCTGAGCACTGTCTGGAAAGCCCACGAGGAACGGCGCAAGGCATCGAGAGCCCGTGG
GCTGGGCAGTGCGGAGCAGGGCCTGGCGCTGAGGATGGCCAGGCAGCAGGCGCCACCCTGGGTCCACGTA
GCCCTCATCCTCTTCCTCCTCAGCCTCGGAGGGGCCATTGAGATTCCGATGGATTACCCATACGACGTCC
CAGACTACGCTCCAAGCATTCAGAATGAGCTGACCCAACCCCCAACGATCACCAAGCAGTCGGTGAAGGA
CCACATCGTGGACCCCCGAGATAACATCCTGATTGAATGTGAAGCTAAAGGGAACCCCGCCCCCAGTTTC
CACTGGACTCGCAACAGCAGGTTCTTCAACATTGCCAAGGACCCACGGGTGTCCATGAGGAGGAGGTCTG
GGACCTTGGTGATCGACTTCCGCAGTGGTGGGCGGCCTGAGGAGTACGAAGGGGAGTACCAGTGCTTTGC
CCGGAACAAATTCGGCACAGCTCTTA
