[The description below was written by a language model from this plasmid's Addgene catalogue record.]
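Description:
Neurofascin-186-HA is a mammalian expression plasmid built on a modified Clontech pEGFP-N1 backbone of roughly 4 kb, from which the EGFP coding sequence has been removed, so despite its parentage the construct carries no fluorescent reporter. It is maintained in E. coli as a high-copy plasmid under kanamycin selection. The record does not include a feature table, so the remaining backbone elements are not itemised. The listed CMV forward sequencing primer is consistent with the CMV immediate-early promoter that normally drives expression in pEGFP-N1-derived vectors, but the promoter is not explicitly stated.

The insert is rat (R. norvegicus) neurofascin, gene Nfasc, cloned between HindIII and NotI sites that both remain intact, which allows the insert to be excised or exchanged. The name indicates the 186 kDa isoform, the neuronal form of this L1-family cell adhesion molecule. An HA epitope tag is placed at the N-terminal end of the insert, so the expressed protein can be detected or immunoprecipitated with anti-HA antibodies. The exact position of the tag relative to the signal peptide is not recorded.

The associated publication concerns the structural requirements for neurofascin binding to ankyrin. This suggests the plasmid is meant for transfecting cultured mammalian cells to express tagged neurofascin, for studies of its interaction with ankyrin, its membrane localisation, and related adhesion-molecule functions. It could also serve as a parent construct for mutant or truncated versions.
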