Addgene plasmid #31061: Neurofascin-186-HA
Depositing lab: Vann Bennett. Depositing organization: Duke University. Publication: Structural requirements for association of neurofascin with ankyrin. Zhang X, Davis JQ, Carpenter S, Bennett V. J Biol Chem. 1998 Nov 13. 273(46):30785-94. 10.1074/jbc.273.46.30785 PubMed 9804856.
Backbone
  Vector backbone: Modified pEGFP-N1 (see note)
  Backbone manufacturer: Clontech
  Backbone size w/o insert (bp): 4000
  Vector type: Mammalian Expression
Growth in bacteria
  Bacterial resistance: Kanamycin, 50 μg/mL
  Growth temperature: 37°C
  Growth strain: DH5alpha
  Copy number: High Copy
Gene/Insert
  Gene/Insert name: Neurofascin
  Species: R. norvegicus (rat)
  Entrez Gene: Nfasc (a.k.a. NF)
  Tag / fusion protein: HA (N terminal on insert)
  Cloning method: Restriction Enzyme; 5′ cloning site HindIII (not destroyed); 3′ cloning site NotI (not destroyed)
  Sequencing primers: 5′ CMV-Fwd
Terms and licenses: Academic/Nonprofit Terms; Industry Terms: Not Available to Industry
Depositor comments: This construct DOES NOT contain EGFP- the EGFP has been removed from the pEGFP-N1 backbone.
How to cite: Neurofascin-186-HA was a gift from Vann Bennett (Addgene plasmid # 31061 ; http://n2t.net/addgene:31061 ; RRID:Addgene_31061)
